LOCUS       Exported 2484 bp ds-DNA circular SYN 13-MAY-2021
DEFINITION  gRNA for cleavage at rde-1(D801) locus in C elegans.
ACCESSION   .
VERSION     .
KEYWORDS    pJA46
SOURCE      synthetic DNA construct
  ORGANISM  synthetic DNA construct
REFERENCE   1 (bases 1 to 2484)
  AUTHORS   Arribere JA, Bell RT, Fu BX, Artiles KL, Hartman PS, Fire AZ
  TITLE     Efficient Marker-Free Recovery of Custom Genetic Modifications with
            CRISPR/Cas9 in Caenorhabditis elegans.
  JOURNAL   Genetics. 2014 Aug 26. pii: genetics.114.169730.
  PUBMED    25161212
REFERENCE   2 (bases 1 to 2484)
  AUTHORS   .
  TITLE     Direct Submission
  JOURNAL   Exported May 13, 2021 from SnapGene Server 1.1.58
            http://www.snapgene.com
FEATURES             Location/Qualifiers
     source          1..2484
                     /organism="synthetic DNA construct"
                     /mol_type="other DNA"
     primer_bind     5..22
                     /label=M13 Forward
                     /note="In lacZ gene. Also called M13-F20 or M13 (-21)
                     Forward"
     primer_bind     6..22
                     /label=M13 fwd
                     /note="common sequencing primer, one of multiple similar
                     variants"
     promoter        197..546
                     /label=CeU6 promoter
                     /note="promoter for the C. elegans R07E5.16 U6 snRNA gene
                     (Dickinson et al., 2013)"
     misc_RNA        567..642
                     /label=gRNA scaffold
                     /note="guide RNA scaffold for the Streptococcus pyogenes
                     CRISPR/Cas9 system"
     primer_bind     complement(785..801)
                     /label=M13 rev
                     /note="common sequencing primer, one of multiple similar
                     variants"
     primer_bind     complement(785..801)
                     /label=M13 Reverse
                     /note="In lacZ gene. Also called M13-rev"
     terminator      849..880
                     /label=tonB terminator
                     /note="bidirectional E. coli tonB-P14 transcription
                     terminator"
     promoter        881..983
                     /label=cat promoter
                     /note="promoter of the E. coli cat gene encoding
                     chloramphenicol acetyltransferase"
     CDS             984..1799
                     /codon_start=1
                     /gene="aph(3')-Ia"
                     /product="aminoglycoside phosphotransferase"
                     /label=KanR
                     /note="confers resistance to kanamycin in bacteria or G418
                     (Geneticin(R)) in eukaryotes"
                     /translation="MSHIQRETSCLKPRLNSNMDADLYGYKWARDNVGQSGATIYRLYG
                     KPDAPELFLKHGKGSVANDVTDEMVRLNWLTEFMPLPTIKHFIRTPDDAWLLTTAIPGK
                     TAFQVLEEYPDSGENIVDALAVFLRRLHSIPVCNCPFNGDRVFRLAQAQSRMNNGLVGA
                     SDFDDERNGWPVEQVWKEMHKLLPFSPDSVVTHGDFSLDNLIFDEGKLIGCIDVGRVGI
                     ADRYQDLAILWNCLGEFSPSLQKRLFQKYGIDNPDMNKLQFHLMLDEFF"
     primer_bind     complement(1057..1076)
                     /label=Kan-R
                     /note="Kanamycin resistance gene, reverse primer"
     terminator      1823..1850
                     /label=T7Te terminator
                     /note="phage T7 early transcription terminator"
     rep_origin      complement(1862..2449)
                     /direction=LEFT
                     /label=ori
                     /note="high-copy-number ColE1/pMB1/pBR322/pUC origin of
                     replication"
     primer_bind     complement(1942..1961)
                     /label=pBR322ori-F
                     /note="pBR322 origin, forward primer"
ORIGIN
        1 cccgtgtaaa acgacggcca gtttatctag tcagcttgat tctagctgat cgtggaccgg
       61 aaggtgagcc agtgagttga ttgcagtcca gttacgctgg agtctgaggc tcgtcctgaa
      121 tgatatgcga ccgccggagg gttgcgtttg agacgggcga cagatccagt cgcgctgctc
      181 tcgtcgatcc aagcttcaaa aaaaactagc aataaaggaa taaaaaactg tacaccttaa
      241 aggcgcacac tctgttttgc aaattttatt tttagttgtg aattttctgc tgagacttga
      301 aaatagcaac tttagtacta ctataatttg tcaacctttt caaaaaaagc atgcaatttt
      361 tgagaaactc ttataaaagc tattattaaa aaaacacctt ttttccaaaa ttattccaca
      421 aaaaatatgt tatgaaatgc ctacaccctc tcacacacac tctttatact actctgtcaa
      481 actcacgaga tgtctgccgc ctcttgtgtt gcccctatat aaacacctcc tattgcgaga
      541 tgtcttgata ttgtagtcta tcgagagttt tagagctaga aatagcaagt taaaataagg
      601 ctagtccgtt atcaacttga aaaagtggca ccgagtcggt gctttttgtg aaatttgcta
      661 gcggtgcgag cggatcgagc agtgtcgatc actactggac cgcgagctgt gctgcgaccc
      721 gtgatcttac ggcattatac gtatgatcgg tccacgatca gctagattat ctagtcagct
      781 tgatgtcata gctgtttcct gaggctcaat actgaccatt taaatcatac ctgacctcca
      841 tagcagaaag tcaaaagcct ccgaccggag gcttttgact tgatcggcac gtaagaggtt
      901 ccaactttca ccataatgaa ataagatcac taccgggcgt attttttgag ttatcgagat
      961 tttcaggagc taaggaagct aaaatgagcc atattcaacg ggaaacgtct tgcttgaagc
     1021 cgcgattaaa ttccaacatg gatgctgatt tatatgggta taaatgggct cgcgataatg
     1081 tcgggcaatc aggtgcgaca atctatcgat tgtatgggaa gcccgatgcg ccagagttgt
     1141 ttctgaaaca tggcaaaggt agcgttgcca atgatgttac agatgagatg gtcaggctaa
     1201 actggctgac ggaatttatg cctcttccga ccatcaagca ttttatccgt actcctgatg
     1261 atgcatggtt actcaccact gcgatcccag ggaaaacagc attccaggta ttagaagaat
     1321 atcctgattc aggtgaaaat attgttgatg cgctggcagt gttcctgcgc cggttgcatt
     1381 cgattcctgt ttgtaattgt ccttttaacg gcgatcgcgt atttcgtctc gctcaggcgc
     1441 aatcacgaat gaataacggt ttggttggtg cgagtgattt tgatgacgag cgtaatggct
     1501 ggcctgttga acaagtctgg aaagaaatgc ataaactctt gccattctca ccggattcag
     1561 tcgtcactca tggtgatttc tcacttgata accttatttt tgacgagggg aaattaatag
     1621 gttgtattga tgttggacga gtcggaatcg cagaccgata ccaggatctt gccatcctat
     1681 ggaactgcct cggtgagttt tctccttcat tacagaaacg gctttttcaa aaatatggta
     1741 ttgataatcc tgatatgaat aaattgcagt ttcacttgat gctcgatgag tttttctaat
     1801 gaggacctaa atgtaatcac ctggctcacc ttcgggtggg cctttctgcg ttgctggcgt
     1861 ttttccatag gctccgcccc cctgacgagc atcacaaaaa tcgatgctca agtcagaggt
     1921 ggcgaaaccc gacaggacta taaagatacc aggcgtttcc ccctggaagc tccctcgtgc
     1981 gctctcctgt tccgaccctg ccgcttaccg gatacctgtc cgcctttctc ccttcgggaa
     2041 gcgtggcgct ttctcatagc tcacgctgta ggtatctcag ttcggtgtag gtcgttcgct
     2101 ccaagctggg ctgtgtgcac gaaccccccg ttcagcccga ccgctgcgcc ttatccggta
     2161 actatcgtct tgagtccaac ccggtaagac acgacttatc gccactggca gcagccactg
     2221 gtaacaggat tagcagagcg aggtatgtag gcggtgctac agagttcttg aagtggtggc
     2281 ctaactacgg ctacactaga agaacagtat ttggtatctg cgctctgctg aagccagtta
     2341 cctcggaaaa agagttggta gctcttgatc cggcaaacaa accaccgctg gtagcggtgg
     2401 tttttttgtt tgcaagcagc agattacgcg cagaaaaaaa ggatctcaag aagatccttt
     2461 gattttctac cgaagaaagg ccca
//
