[The description below was written by a language model from this plasmid's Addgene catalogue record and the feature table of its GenBank file.]
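Description:
pJA46 is a small (about 2.5 kb) CRISPR guide RNA expression plasmid for Caenorhabditis elegans, built on the pRB1017 backbone. It is maintained in E. coli as a high-copy plasmid through a ColE1/pUC-type origin and selected with kanamycin. The aph(3')-Ia resistance gene is driven by the cat promoter and bracketed by the tonB and T7Te transcription terminators, which insulate the marker from the rest of the plasmid. The record notes that vectors of this family tend to form concatemers in bacteria. This is visible only when undigested plasmid is examined, and it may not impair function.

The payload is a single guide RNA cassette. The C. elegans U6 snRNA promoter from the R07E5.16 gene, an RNA polymerase III promoter suited to producing short, uncapped transcripts, sits upstream of a 19 bp targeting sequence, which is followed by the Streptococcus pyogenes Cas9 guide RNA scaffold. The spacer was inserted between two BsaI sites in the backbone, both destroyed during cloning, as is typical of this kind of type IIS oligo insertion. M13 forward and reverse primer sites flank the cassette for sequence verification.

The guide directs Cas9 cleavage at the rde-1 locus around the D801 codon. The plasmid encodes no Cas9, so the nuclease must be supplied from a separate source. It comes from work on recovering custom genome edits in C. elegans without selectable markers. The record does not describe the repair templates or the specific edit intended at this site.
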