Addgene plasmid #59928: pJA46
Purpose: gRNA for cleavage at rde-1(D801) locus in C elegans
Depositing lab: Andrew Fire. Depositing organization: Stanford University. Publication: Efficient Marker-Free Recovery of Custom Genetic Modifications with CRISPR/Cas9 in Caenorhabditis elegans. Arribere JA, Bell RT, Fu BX, Artiles KL, Hartman PS, Fire AZ. Genetics. 2014 Aug 26. pii: genetics.114.169730. 10.1534/genetics.114.169730 PubMed 25161212.
Backbone
  Vector backbone: pRB1017
  Vector type: CRISPR
Growth in bacteria
  Bacterial resistance: Kanamycin, 50 μg/mL
  Growth temperature: 37°C
  Growth strain: Top10
  Growth instructions: From depositor: These gRNA vectors tende to concatamerize. They may appear normal by digest or sequencing, but by running undigested vector out on a gel can you determine whether concatamerization has occurred. Note that the catamers may still function normally.
  Copy number: High Copy
Gene/Insert
  Gene/Insert name: rde-1(D801) gRNA
  Species: C. elegans (nematode)
  Insert size (bp): 19
  Cloning method: Restriction Enzyme; 5′ cloning site BsaI (destroyed during cloning); 3′ cloning site BsaI (destroyed during cloning)
  Sequencing primers: 5′ M13 For; 3′ M13 Rev
Terms and licenses: Academic/Nonprofit Terms; Industry Terms: Not Available to Industry
How to cite: pJA46 was a gift from Andrew Fire (Addgene plasmid # 59928 ; http://n2t.net/addgene:59928 ; RRID:Addgene_59928)
