>Addgene plasmid #59928 | pJA46 | addgene partial sequence | sequence record 96940 | pBR322ori-3 5'-tttgtttgcaagcagcagat-3'
CCTTTGATTTTCTACCGAAGAAAGGCCCACCCGTGTAAAACGACGGCCAGTTTATCTAGTCAGCTTGATT
CTAGCTGATCGTGGACCGGAAGGTGAGCCAGTGAGTTGATTGCAGTCCAGTTACGCTGGAGTCTGAGGCT
CGTCCTGAATGATATGCGACCGCCGGAGGGTTGCGTTTGAGACGGGCGACAGATCCAGTCGCGCTGCTCT
CGTCGATCCAAGCTTCAAAAAAAACTAGCAATAAAGGAATAAAAAACTGTACACCTTAAAGGCGCACACT
CTGTTTTGCAAATTTTATTTTTAGTTGTGAATTTTCTGCTGAGACTTGAAAATAGCAACTTTAGTACTAC
TATAATTTGTCAACCTTTTCAAAAAAAGCATGCAATTTTTGAGAAACTCTTATAAAAGCTATTATTAAAA
AAACACCTTTTTTCCAAAATTATTCCACAAAAAATATGTTATGAAATGCCTACACCCTCTCACACACACT
CTTTATACTACTCTGTCAAACTCACGAGATGTCTGCCGCCTCTTGTGTTGCCCCTATATAAACACCTCCT
ATTGCGAGATGTCTTGATATTGTAGTCTATCGAGAGTTTTAGAGCTAGAAATAGCAAGTTAAAATAAGGC
TAGTCCGTTATCAACTTGAAAAAGTGGCACCGAGTCGGTGCTTTTTGTGAAATTTGCTAGCGGTGCGAGC
GGATCGAGCAGTGTCGATCACTACTGGACCGCGAGCTGTGCTGCGACCCGTGATCTTACGGCATTATACG
TATGATCGGTCCACGATCAGCTAGATTATCTAGTCAGCTTGATGTCATAGCTGTTTCCTGAGGCTCAATA
CTGACCATTTAAATCATACCTGACCTCCATAGCAG
