>Addgene plasmid #59928 | pJA46 | addgene partial sequence | sequence record 96942 | Kan-R 5'-ATCGCGAGCCCATTTATACC-3'
GCAAGACGTTTCCCGTTGAATATGGCTCATTTTAGCTTCCTTAGCTCCTGAAAATCTCGATAACTCAAAA
AATACGCCCGGTAGTGATCTTATTTCATTATGGTGAAAGTTGGAACCTCTTACGTGCCGATCAAGTCAAA
AGCCTCCGGTCGGAGGCTTTTGACTTTCTGCTATGGAGGTCAGGTATGATTTAAATGGTCAGTATTGAGC
CTCAGGAAACAGCTATGACATCAAGCTGACTAGATAATCTAGCTGATCGTGGACCGATCATACGTATAAT
GCCGTAAGATCACGGGTCGCAGCACAGCTCGCGGTCCAGTAGTGATCGACACTGCTCGATCCGCTCGCAC
CGCTAGCAAATTTCACAAAAAGCACCGACTCGGTGCCACTTTTTCAAGTTGATAACGGACTAGCCTTATT
TTAACTTGCTATTTCTAGCTCTAAAACTCTCGATAGACTACAATATCAAGACATCTCGCAATAGGAGGTG
TTTATATAGGGGCAACACAAGAGGCGGCAGACATCTCGTGAGTTTGACAGAGTAGTATAAAGAGTGTGTG
TGAGAGGGTGTAGGCATTTCATAACATATTTTTTGTGGAATAATTTTGGA
